Addgene plasmid #104717: pUG-349
Purpose: Cloning Module
Depositing lab: Marco Trujillo. Depositing organization: Leibniz Institute of Plant Biochemistry (IPB). Publication: UbiGate: a synthetic biology toolbox to analyse ubiquitination. Kowarschik K, Hoehenwarter W, Marillonnet S, Trujillo M. New Phytol. 2018 Mar;217(4):1749-1763. doi: 10.1111/nph.14900. Epub 2017 Nov 30. PubMed 29194629.
Backbone
  Vector backbone: pICH41308
  Backbone manufacturer: self-made
  Backbone size w/o insert (bp): 2251
  Vector type: Synthetic Biology
Growth in bacteria
  Bacterial resistance: Spectinomycin, 50 μg/mL
  Growth temperature: 37°C
  Growth strain: DH5alpha
  Copy number: High Copy
Gene/Insert
  Gene/Insert name: FLS2 kinase domain (alt name: AT5G46330)
  Species: A. thaliana (mustard weed)
  Insert size (bp): 1016
  Mutation: BpiI/BsaI sites removed by point-mutation
  Entrez Gene: FLS2 (a.k.a. AT5G46330, FLAGELLIN-SENSITIVE 2, MPL12.13, MPL12.8, MPL12_13)
  Cloning method: Restriction Enzyme; 5′ cloning site BpiI (destroyed during cloning); 3′ cloning site BpiI (destroyed during cloning)
  Sequencing primers: 5′ moclof, agcgaggaagcggaagagcg; 3′ moclor, gccacctgacgtctaagaaacc
Terms and licenses: Academic/Nonprofit Terms; Industry Terms: Not Available to Industry
Depositor comments: release insert with BsaI and clone to Level 1 cloning vector
How to cite: pUG-349 was a gift from Marco Trujillo (Addgene plasmid # 104717 ; http://n2t.net/addgene:104717 ; RRID:Addgene_104717)
