[The description below was written by a language model from this plasmid's Addgene catalogue record and pLannotate feature annotations shown in this document.]
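Description:
pUG-349 is a small, promoterless cloning module from the UbiGate toolbox, a Golden Gate/modular-cloning system built for reconstituting and analysing ubiquitination. It is based on the pICH41308 backbone and is maintained in E. coli as a high-copy plasmid through a ColE1/pUC-type origin. Selection is with spectinomycin, conferred by an aadA streptomycin/spectinomycin adenylyltransferase gene. The short integrase and gentamicin acetyltransferase fragments annotated next to aadA, along with an AmpR-type promoter upstream, look like remnants of the resistance cassette's origin rather than functional genes. The small lacI and RSF ori matches flanking the insert are likewise only fragments.

The payload is a roughly 1 kb coding fragment for the kinase domain of Arabidopsis thaliana FLS2 (AT5G46330), the receptor kinase that perceives bacterial flagellin (flg22) and initiates pattern-triggered immune signalling. Internal BpiI and BsaI recognition sites were removed by point mutation so that the part is compatible with type IIS assembly. The fragment was inserted through BpiI sites that were destroyed in the process. According to the depositor's note, it is released with BsaI for assembly into a Level 1 vector, where it would be combined with other modules. No promoter, terminator or tag for expressing the insert is annotated in this plasmid, and the record does not say which partner modules are intended. Given the toolbox's aim, use of the kinase domain in ubiquitination assays is plausible, but its exact role is not stated.

The two sequence records, one from the depositor and one from repository sequencing, differ by only two nucleotides in length. They show the same features with different start coordinates, apart from the RSF ori fragment, which is annotated only in the repository sequence.
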