Features (pLannotate 1.2.2; 7 found; start..end, strand, type, name):
    110..214     +  promoter       AmpR promoter: bla
    205..285     -  CDS            int (fragment): INT2_ECOLX - Protein inferred from homology: Swiss-Prot protein existence level 3. Putative integrase believed to be involved in the insertion of antibiotic resistance genes into plasmids and transposons. From Escherichia coli.
    371..427     +  CDS            GmR (fragment): gentamycin acetyltransferase; aacC1; confers resistance to gentamycin
    434..1222    +  CDS            aadA: S3AD_ECOLX - Experimental evidence at protein level: Swiss-Prot protein existence level 1. Mediates bacterial resistance to the antibiotics streptomycin and spectinomycin. From Escherichia coli.
   1396..1984    +  rep_origin     ori: high-copy-number ColE1/pMB1/pBR322/pUC origin of replication
   2167..2216    +  CDS            lacI (fragment): lac repressor; lacI; The lac repressor binds to the lac operator to inhibit transcription in E. coli. This inhibition can be relieved by adding lactose or isopropyl-β-D-thiogalactopyranoside (IPTG).
   2230..3240    +  CDS            FLS2 (fragment): FLS2_ARATH - Experimental evidence at protein level: Swiss-Prot protein existence level 1. Constitutes the pattern-recognition receptor (PPR) that determines the specific perception of flagellin (flg22), a potent elicitor of the defense response to pathogen-associated molecular patterns (PAMPs). Flagellin-binding to the receptor is the first step to initiate the innate immune MAP kinase signaling cascade (MEKK1, MKK4/MKK5 and MPK3/MPK6), resulting in enhanced resistance against pathogens. Binding to the effector AvrPto1 or to the phosphatase hopD2 from Pseudomonas syringae blocks the downstrea
>Addgene plasmid #104717 | pUG-349 | depositor full sequence | sequence record 198546 | Full Sequence
GTGGCTCTTCAGTGGACGAAAGGGCCTCGTGATACGCCTATTTTTATAGGTTAATGTCATGATAATAATG
GTTTCTTAGACGTCAGGTGGCACTTTTCGGGGAAATGTGCGCGGAACCCCTATTTGTTTATTTTTCTAAA
TACATTCAAATATGTATCCGCTCATGAGACAATAACCCTGATAAATGCTTCAATAATATTGAAAAAGGAA
GAGTATGCGCTCACGCAACTGGTCCAGAACCTTGACCGAACGCAGCGGTGGTAACGGCGCAGTGGCGGTT
TTCATGGCTTGTTATGACTGTTTTTTTGGGGTACAGTCTATGCCTCGGGCATCCAAGCAGCAAGCGCGTT
ACGCCGTGGGTCGATGTTTGATGTTATGGAGCAGCAACGATGTTACGCAGCAGGGCAGTCGCCCTAAAAC
AAAGTTAAACATCATGAGGGAAGCGGTGATCGCCGAAGTATCGACTCAACTATCAGAGGTAGTTGGCGTC
ATCGAGCGCCATCTCGAACCGACGTTGCTGGCCGTACATTTGTACGGCTCCGCAGTGGATGGCGGCCTGA
AGCCACACAGCGATATTGATTTGCTGGTTACGGTGACCGTAAGGCTTGATGAAACAACGCGGCGAGCTTT
GATCAACGACCTTTTGGAAACTTCGGCTTCCCCTGGAGAGAGCGAGATTCTCCGCGCTGTAGAAGTCACC
ATTGTTGTGCACGACGACATCATTCCGTGGCGTTATCCAGCTAAGCGCGAACTGCAATTTGGAGAATGGC
AGCGCAATGACATTCTTGCAGGTATCTTCGAGCCAGCCACGATCGACATTGATCTGGCTATCTTGCTGAC
AAAAGCAAGAGAACATAGCGTTGCCTTGGTAGGTCCAGCGGCGGAGGAACTCTTTGATCCGGTTCCTGAA
CAGGATCTATTTGAGGCGCTAAATGAAACCTTAACGCTATGGAACTCGCCGCCCGACTGGGCTGGCGATG
AGCGAAATGTAGTGCTTACGTTGTCCCGCATTTGGTACAGCGCAGTAACCGGCAAAATCGCGCCGAAGGA
TGTCGCTGCCGACTGGGCAATGGAGCGCCTGCCGGCCCAGTATCAGCCCGTCATACTTGAAGCTAGACAG
GCTTATCTTGGACAAGAAGAAGATCGCTTGGCCTCGCGCGCAGATCAGTTGGAAGAATTTGTCCATTACG
TAAAAGGCGAGATCACCAAGGTAGTCGGCAAATAACTGTCAGACCAAGTTTACTCATATATACTTTAGAT
TGATTTAAAACTTCATTTTTAATTTAAAAGGATCTAGGTGAAGATCCTTTTTGATAATCTCATGACCAAA
ATCCCTTAACGTGAGTTTTCGTTCCACTGAGCGTCAGACCCCGTAGAAAAGATCAAAGGATCTTCTTGAG
ATCCTTTTTTTCTGCGCGTAATCTGCTGCTTGCAAACAAAAAAACCACCGCTACCAGCGGTGGTTTGTTT
GCCGGATCAAGAGCTACCAACTCTTTTTCCGAAGGTAACTGGCTTCAGCAGAGCGCAGATACCAAATACT
GTCCTTCTAGTGTAGCCGTAGTTAGGCCACCACTTCAAGAACTCTGTAGCACCGCCTACATACCTCGCTC
TGCTAATCCTGTTACCAGTGGCTGCTGCCAGTGGCGATAAGTCGTGTCTTACCGGGTTGGACTCAAGACG
ATAGTTACCGGATAAGGCGCAGCGGTCGGGCTGAACGGGGGGTTCGTGCACACAGCCCAGCTTGGAGCGA
ACGACCTACACCGAACTGAGATACCTACAGCGTGAGCTATGAGAAAGCGCCACGCTTCCCGAAGGGAGAA
AGGCGGACAGGTATCCGGTAAGCGGCAGGGTCGGAACAGGAGAGCGCACGAGGGAGCTTCCAGGGGGAAA
CGCCTGGTATCTTTATAGTCCTGTCGGGTTTCGCCACCTCTGACTTGAGCGTCGATTTTTGTGATGCTCG
TCAGGGGGGCGGAGCCTATGGAAAAACGCCAGCAACGCGGCCTTTTTACGGTTCCTGGCCTTTTGCTGGC
CTTTTGCTCACATGTTCTTTCCTGCGTTATCCCCTGATTCTGTGGATAACCGTATTACCGCCTTTGAGTG
AGCTGATACCGCTCGCCGCAGCCGAACGACCGAGCGCAGCGAGTCAGTGAGCGAGGAAGCGGAAGAGCGC
CCAATACGCAAACCGCCTCTCCCCGCGCGTTGGCCGATTCATTAATCACTCTGTGGTCTCAAATGGAAAA
TTCATCAGAGTCCTCATTACCGGATTTGGATTCAGCTCTGAAACTGAAGAGATTTGAACCAAAAGAGTTG
GAGCAAGCAACAGATTCATTCAACAGTGCCAACATCATTGGCTCAAGCAGCTTAAGCACAGTGTACAAAG
GTCAGCTAGAAGATGGGACAGTGATTGCAGTAAAAGTATTGAATCTAAAGGAATTCTCTGCAGAATCAGA
CAAGTGGTTCTACACAGAAGCTAAAACATTGAGCCAACTAAAACATCGAAACCTGGTGAAGATCTTAGGG
TTTGCGTGGGAAAGCGGCAAAACGAAAGCTTTAGTGCTTCCATTTATGGAGAATGGAAACTTGGAGGACA
CCATTCACGGCTCTGCAGCACCGATTGGGTCGCTTTTAGAAAAAATCGATCTTTGTGTTCATATCGCAAG
CGGAATCGATTATCTTCATTCTGGATATGGTTTTCCCATCGTTCATTGTGATCTGAAGCCAGCTAATATA
CTCCTTGACAGTGACCGCGTTGCTCACGTAAGCGATTTTGGAACTGCTCGGATTCTAGGTTTCCGCGAAG
ATGGAAGCACCACAGCTTCAACATCAGCCTTCGAGGGTACAATTGGATACTTAGCTCCAGAGTTTGCTTA
TATGAGGAAAGTGACAACAAAAGCCGATGTATTCAGCTTCGGGATCATAATGATGGAGCTGATGACGAAA
CAGAGGCCAACTTCGTTGAATGATGAAGATTCACAAGACATGACTTTGCGCCAATTGGTGGAGAAATCGA
TTGGAAATGGAAGAAAAGGGATGGTTAGGGTTCTTGATATGGAACTCGGGGACTCTATTGTTTCTCTGAA
ACAGGAAGAGGCTATTGAAGATTTTCTGAAGCTTTGTTTGTTCTGTACAAGCTCTAGACCTGAAGATCGA
CCTGATATGAACGAGATTCTTACACATCTGATGAAACTTAGAGGCAAAGCGAATTCATTTCGAGAAGATC
GTAACGAGGATCGAGAAGTTTAGGCTTTGAGACCACGAA
