Features (pLannotate 1.2.2; 8 found; start..end, strand, type, name):
      1..55      +  rep_origin     RSF ori (fragment): Plasmids containing the RSF 1030 origin of replication can be propagated in E. coli cells that contain additional plasmids with compatible origins.
     57..106     +  CDS            lacI (fragment): lac repressor; lacI; The lac repressor binds to the lac operator to inhibit transcription in E. coli. This inhibition can be relieved by adding lactose or isopropyl-β-D-thiogalactopyranoside (IPTG).
    120..1130    +  CDS            FLS2 (fragment): FLS2_ARATH - Experimental evidence at protein level: Swiss-Prot protein existence level 1. Constitutes the pattern-recognition receptor (PPR) that determines the specific perception of flagellin (flg22), a potent elicitor of the defense response to pathogen-associated molecular patterns (PAMPs). Flagellin-binding to the receptor is the first step to initiate the innate immune MAP kinase signaling cascade (MEKK1, MKK4/MKK5 and MPK3/MPK6), resulting in enhanced resistance against pathogens. Binding to the effector AvrPto1 or to the phosphatase hopD2 from Pseudomonas syringae blocks the downstrea
   1259..1363    +  promoter       AmpR promoter: bla
   1354..1434    -  CDS            int (fragment): INT2_ECOLX - Protein inferred from homology: Swiss-Prot protein existence level 3. Putative integrase believed to be involved in the insertion of antibiotic resistance genes into plasmids and transposons. From Escherichia coli.
   1522..1578    +  CDS            GmR (fragment): gentamycin acetyltransferase; aacC1; confers resistance to gentamycin
   1585..2373    +  CDS            aadA: S3AD_ECOLX - Experimental evidence at protein level: Swiss-Prot protein existence level 1. Mediates bacterial resistance to the antibiotics streptomycin and spectinomycin. From Escherichia coli.
   2547..3135    +  rep_origin     ori: high-copy-number ColE1/pMB1/pBR322/pUC origin of replication
>Addgene plasmid #104717 | pUG-349 | addgene full sequence | sequence record 207009 | Addgene NGS Result
GCTCGCCGCAGCCGAACGACCGAGCGCAGCGAGTCAGTGAGCGAGGAAGCGGAAGAGCGCCCAATACGCA
AACCGCCTCTCCCCGCGCGTTGGCCGATTCATTAATCACTCTGTGGTCTCAAATGGAAAATTCATCAGAG
TCCTCATTACCGGATTTGGATTCAGCTCTGAAACTGAAGAGATTTGAACCAAAAGAGTTGGAGCAAGCAA
CAGATTCATTCAACAGTGCCAACATCATTGGCTCAAGCAGCTTAAGCACAGTGTACAAAGGTCAGCTAGA
AGATGGGACAGTGATTGCAGTAAAAGTATTGAATCTAAAGGAATTCTCTGCAGAATCAGACAAGTGGTTC
TACACAGAAGCTAAAACATTGAGCCAACTAAAACATCGAAACCTGGTGAAGATCTTAGGGTTTGCGTGGG
AAAGCGGCAAAACGAAAGCTTTAGTGCTTCCATTTATGGAGAATGGAAACTTGGAGGACACCATTCACGG
CTCTGCAGCACCGATTGGGTCGCTTTTAGAAAAAATCGATCTTTGTGTTCATATCGCAAGCGGAATCGAT
TATCTTCATTCTGGATATGGTTTTCCCATCGTTCATTGTGATCTGAAGCCAGCTAATATACTCCTTGACA
GTGACCGCGTTGCTCACGTAAGCGATTTTGGAACTGCTCGGATTCTAGGTTTCCGCGAAGATGGAAGCAC
CACAGCTTCAACATCAGCCTTCGAGGGTACAATTGGATACTTAGCTCCAGAGTTTGCTTATATGAGGAAA
GTGACAACAAAAGCCGATGTATTCAGCTTCGGGATCATAATGATGGAGCTGATGACGAAACAGAGGCCAA
CTTCGTTGAATGATGAAGATTCACAAGACATGACTTTGCGCCAATTGGTGGAGAAATCGATTGGAAATGG
AAGAAAAGGGATGGTTAGGGTTCTTGATATGGAACTCGGGGACTCTATTGTTTCTCTGAAACAGGAAGAG
GCTATTGAAGATTTTCTGAAGCTTTGTTTGTTCTGTACAAGCTCTAGACCTGAAGATCGACCTGATATGA
ACGAGATTCTTACACATCTGATGAAACTTAGAGGCAAAGCGAATTCATTTCGAGAAGATCGTAACGAGGA
TCGAGAAGTTTAGGCTTTGAGACCACGAAGTGGCTCTTCAGTGGACGAAAGGGCCTCGTGATACGCCTAT
TTTTATAGGTTAATGTCATGATAATAATGGTTTCTTAGACGTCAGGTGGCACTTTTCGGGGAAATGTGCG
CGGAACCCCTATTTGTTTATTTTTCTAAATACATTCAAATATGTATCCGCTCATGAGACAATAACCCTGA
TAAATGCTTCAATAATATTGAAAAAGGAAGAGTATGCGCTCACGCAACTGGTCCAGAACCTTGACCGAAC
GCAGCGGTGGTAACGGCGCAGTGGCGGTTTTCATGGCTTGTTATGACTGTTTTTTTTTGGGGTACAGTCT
ATGCCTCGGGCATCCAAGCAGCAAGCGCGTTACGCCGTGGGTCGATGTTTGATGTTATGGAGCAGCAACG
ATGTTACGCAGCAGGGCAGTCGCCCTAAAACAAAGTTAAACATCATGAGGGAAGCGGTGATCGCCGAAGT
ATCGACTCAACTATCAGAGGTAGTTGGCGTCATCGAGCGCCATCTCGAACCGACGTTGCTGGCCGTACAT
TTGTACGGCTCCGCAGTGGATGGCGGCCTGAAGCCACACAGCGATATTGATTTGCTGGTTACGGTGACCG
TAAGGCTTGATGAAACAACGCGGCGAGCTTTGATCAACGACCTTTTGGAAACTTCGGCTTCCCCTGGAGA
GAGCGAGATTCTCCGCGCTGTAGAAGTCACCATTGTTGTGCACGACGACATCATTCCGTGGCGTTATCCA
GCTAAGCGCGAACTGCAATTTGGAGAATGGCAGCGCAATGACATTCTTGCAGGTATCTTCGAGCCAGCCA
CGATCGACATTGATCTGGCTATCTTGCTGACAAAAGCAAGAGAACATAGCGTTGCCTTGGTAGGTCCAGC
GGCGGAGGAACTCTTTGATCCGGTTCCTGAACAGGATCTATTTGAGGCGCTAAATGAAACCTTAACGCTA
TGGAACTCGCCGCCCGACTGGGCTGGCGATGAGCGAAATGTAGTGCTTACGTTGTCCCGCATTTGGTACA
GCGCAGTAACCGGCAAAATCGCGCCGAAGGATGTCGCTGCCGACTGGGCAATGGAGCGCCTGCCGGCCCA
GTATCAGCCCGTCATACTTGAAGCTAGACAGGCTTATCTTGGACAAGAAGAAGATCGCTTGGCCTCGCGC
GCAGATCAGTTGGAAGAATTTGTCCATTACGTAAAAGGCGAGATCACCAAGGTAGTCGGCAAATAACTGT
CAGACCAAGTTTACTCATATATACTTTAGATTGATTTAAAACTTCATTTTTAATTTAAAAGGATCTAGGT
GAAGATCCTTTTTGATAATCTCATGACCAAAATCCCTTAACGTGAGTTTTCGTTCCACTGAGCGTCAGAC
CCCGTAGAAAAGATCAAAGGATCTTCTTGAGATCCTTTTTTTCTGCGCGTAATCTGCTGCTTGCAAACAA
AAAAACCACCGCTACCAGCGGTGGTTTGTTTGCCGGATCAAGAGCTACCAACTCTTTTTCCGAAGGTAAC
TGGCTTCAGCAGAGCGCAGATACCAAATACTGTTCTTCTAGTGTAGCCGTAGTTAGGCCACCACTTCAAG
AACTCTGTAGCACCGCCTACATACCTCGCTCTGCTAATCCTGTTACCAGTGGCTGCTGCCAGTGGCGATA
AGTCGTGTCTTACCGGGTTGGACTCAAGACGATAGTTACCGGATAAGGCGCAGCGGTCGGGCTGAACGGG
GGGTTCGTGCACACAGCCCAGCTTGGAGCGAACGACCTACACCGAACTGAGATACCTACAGCGTGAGCTA
TGAGAAAGCGCCACGCTTCCCGAAGGGAGAAAGGCGGACAGGTATCCGGTAAGCGGCAGGGTCGGAACAG
GAGAGCGCACGAGGGAGCTTCCAGGGGGAAACGCCTGGTATCTTTATAGTCCTGTCGGGTTTCGCCACCT
CTGACTTGAGCGTCGATTTTTGTGATGCTCGTCAGGGGGGCGGAGCCTATGGAAAAACGCCAGCAACGCG
GCCTTTTTACGGTTCCTGGCCTTTTGCTGGCCTTTTGCTCACATGTTCTTTCCTGCGTTATCCCCTGATT
CTGTGGATAACCGTATTACCGCCTTTGAGTGAGCTGATACC
